Addgene plasmid #224275: pcDNA3.1(+) EGFP-RalA(G23C)
Purpose: cell transfection and expreswsion of RalA (G23C)
Depositing lab: Kevan Shokat. Depositing organization: University of California, San Francisco (UCSF). Publication: Targeting Ras-, Rho-, and Rab-family GTPases via a conserved cryptic pocket. Morstein J, Bowcut V, Fernando M, Yang Y, Zhu L, Jenkins ML, Evans JT, Guiley KZ, Peacock DM, Krahnke S, Lin Z, Taran KA, Huang BJ, Stephen AG, Burke JE, Lightstone FC, Shokat KM. Cell. 2024 Sep 6:S0092-8674(24)00908-5. doi: 10.1016/j.cell.2024.08.017. PubMed 39255801.
Backbone
  Vector backbone: pcDNA3.1(+)
  Vector type: Mammalian Expression
Growth in bacteria
  Bacterial resistance: Ampicillin, 100 μg/mL
  Growth temperature: 37°C
  Growth strain: DH5alpha
  Copy number: Unknown
Gene/Insert
  Gene/Insert name: RalA
  Species: H. sapiens (human)
  Mutation: G23C
  Entrez Gene: RALA (a.k.a. HINCONS, RAL)
  Cloning method: Gene Synthesis
Terms and licenses: Academic/Nonprofit Terms; Industry Terms: Not Available to Industry
How to cite: pcDNA3.1(+) EGFP-RalA(G23C) was a gift from Kevan Shokat (Addgene plasmid # 224275 ; http://n2t.net/addgene:224275 ; RRID:Addgene_224275)
