[The description below was written by a language model from this plasmid's Addgene catalogue record and pLannotate feature annotations shown in this document.]
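Description:
pcDNA3.1(+) EGFP-RalA(G23C) is a mammalian expression plasmid of about 6.7 kb, built on the pcDNA3.1(+) backbone, for transfecting cells and expressing a fluorescently tagged mutant of the human small GTPase RalA. It is propagated in E. coli through a high-copy ColE1/pUC-type origin and selected with ampicillin via the β-lactamase gene and its own promoter. An f1 phage origin is also present. For selection in mammalian cells, the backbone carries a neomycin/kanamycin phosphotransferase gene driven by the SV40 enhancer/early promoter and terminated by an SV40 polyadenylation signal, which would permit G418 selection of stable transfectants.

The expression cassette uses the human cytomegalovirus immediate-early enhancer and promoter, followed by a T7 promoter that can serve for in vitro transcription or sequencing. Downstream lies a green fluorescent protein coding sequence, annotated by the automated tool as GFP (S65T) and named EGFP in the construct title. It is followed after a short gap by the RALA coding sequence, an arrangement consistent with an N-terminal EGFP fusion, and the transcript ends at the bovine growth hormone polyadenylation signal. The insert was made by gene synthesis and carries the G23C substitution, which places a cysteine in the nucleotide-binding region of the GTPase. The associated study concerns targeting Ras-, Rho- and Rab-family GTPases through a conserved cryptic pocket, but the record does not say how this mutant was used in that work.

Several small annotations (a truncated HIV-1 LTR fragment, ble and lacI fragments, a bom fragment, and lac promoter/operator elements) are short partial matches or backbone remnants rather than functional parts of the design.
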