Features (pLannotate 1.2.2; 21 found; start..end, strand, type, name):
     28..80      -  misc_feature   bom (fragment): basis of mobility region from pBR322
    235..614     +  enhancer       CMV enhancer: human cytomegalovirus immediate early enhancer
    615..818     +  promoter       CMV promoter: human cytomegalovirus (CMV) immediate early promoter
    814..847     +  LTR            5' LTR (truncated) (fragment): truncated 5' long terminal repeat (LTR) from HIV-1
    863..881     +  promoter       T7 promoter: promoter for bacteriophage T7 RNA polymerase
    923..1636    +  CDS            GFP (S65T): GFP (S65T) is a basic (constitutively fluorescent) green fluorescent protein published in 1995, derived from Aequorea victoria.
   1655..2272    +  CDS            RALA: RALA_HUMAN - Also known as RAL. Experimental evidence at protein level: Swiss-Prot protein existence level 1. Multifunctional GTPase involved in a variety of cellular processes including gene expression, cell migration, cell proliferation, oncogenic transformation and membrane trafficking. Accomplishes its multiple functions by interacting with distinct downstream effectors. Acts as a GTP sensor for GTP-dependent exocytosis of dense core vesicles. The RALA-exocyst complex regulates integrin- dependent membrane raft exocytosis and growth signaling (PubMed:20005108). Key regulator of LPAR1 signa
   2295..2519    +  polyA_signal   bGH poly(A) signal: bovine growth hormone polyadenylation signal
   2523..2544    +  promoter       SV40 promoter (fragment): SV40 enhancer and early promoter
   2565..2993    +  rep_origin     f1 ori (sequence partly withheld): f1 bacteriophage origin of replication; arrow indicates direction of (+) strand synthesis
   3007..3336    +  promoter       SV40 promoter: SV40 enhancer and early promoter
   3403..4194    +  CDS            neo: KKA2_KLEPN - Also known as kan, nptII. Experimental evidence at protein level: Swiss-Prot protein existence level 1. Resistance to kanamycin, neomycin, paromomycin, ribostamycin, butirosin and gentamicin B. From Klebsiella pneumoniae.
   4218..4376    +  CDS            ble (fragment): BLE_KLEPN - Experimental evidence at protein level: Swiss-Prot protein existence level 1. Binding protein with a strong affinity to the bleomycin family of antibiotics. Binds to CL990; an antimitotic-antibiotic compound. From Klebsiella pneumoniae.
   4371..4492    +  polyA_signal   SV40 poly(A) signal: SV40 polyadenylation signal
   4565..4581    -  protein_bind   lac operator: The lac repressor binds to the lac operator to inhibit transcription in E. coli. This inhibition can be relieved by adding lactose or isopropyl-β-D-thiogalactopyranoside (IPTG). lac repressor encoded by lacI
   4589..4619    -  promoter       lac promoter: promoter for the E. coli lac operon
   4634..4655    -  protein_bind   CAP binding site: CAP binding activates transcription in the presence of cAMP. E. coli catabolite activator protein
   4668..4760    -  CDS            lacI (fragment): lac repressor; lacI; The lac repressor binds to the lac operator to inhibit transcription in E. coli. This inhibition can be relieved by adding lactose or isopropyl-β-D-thiogalactopyranoside (IPTG).
   4943..5531    -  rep_origin     ori: high-copy-number ColE1/pMB1/pBR322/pUC origin of replication
   5702..6562    -  CDS            AmpR: β-lactamase; bla; confers resistance to ampicillin, carbenicillin, and related antibiotics
   6563..6667    -  promoter       AmpR promoter: bla
>Addgene plasmid #224275 | pcDNA3.1(+) EGFP-RalA(G23C) | addgene full sequence | sequence record 445644 | Addgene NGS Result
GACGGATCGGGAGATCTCCCGATCCCCTATGGTGCACTCTCAGTACAATCTGCTCTGATGCCGCATAGTT
AAGCCAGTATCTGCTCCCTGCTTGTGTGTTGGAGGTCGCTGAGTAGTGCGCGAGCAAAATTTAAGCTACA
ACAAGGCAAGGCTTGACCGACAATTGCATGAAGAATCTGCTTAGGGTTAGGCGTTTTGCGCTGCTTCGCG
ATGTACGGGCCAGATATACGCGTTGACATTGATTATTGACTAGTTATTAATAGTAATCAATTACGGGGTC
ATTAGTTCATAGCCCATATATGGAGTTCCGCGTTACATAACTTACGGTAAATGGCCCGCCTGGCTGACCG
CCCAACGACCCCCGCCCATTGACGTCAATAATGACGTATGTTCCCATAGTAACGCCAATAGGGACTTTCC
ATTGACGTCAATGGGTGGAGTATTTACGGTAAACTGCCCACTTGGCAGTACATCAAGTGTATCATATGCC
AAGTACGCCCCCTATTGACGTCAATGACGGTAAATGGCCCGCCTGGCATTATGCCCAGTACATGACCTTA
TGGGACTTTCCTACTTGGCAGTACATCTACGTATTAGTCATCGCTATTACCATGGTGATGCGGTTTTGGC
AGTACATCAATGGGCGTGGATAGCGGTTTGACTCACGGGGATTTCCAAGTCTCCACCCCATTGACGTCAA
TGGGAGTTTGTTTTGGCACCAAAATCAACGGGACTTTCCAAAATGTCGTAACAACTCCGCCCCATTGACG
CAAATGGGCGGTAGGCGTGTACGGTGGGAGGTCTATATAAGCAGAGCTCTCTGGCTAACTAGAGAACCCA
CTGCTTACTGGCTTATCGAAATTAATACGACTCACTATAGGGAGACCCAAGCTGGCTAGCGTTTAAACTT
AAGCTTGCCACCATGAGCAAGGGCGAGGAGCTGTTCACCGGGGTGGTGCCCATCCTGGTCGAGCTGGACG
GCGACGTAAACGGCCACAAGTTCAGCGTGTCCGGCGAGGGCGAGGGCGATGCCACCTACGGCAAGCTGAC
CCTGAAGTTCATCTGCACCACCGGCAAGCTGCCCGTGCCCTGGCCCACCCTCGTGACCACCCTGACCTAC
GGCGTGCAGTGCTTCAGCCGCTACCCCGACCACATGAAGCAGCACGACTTCTTCAAGTCCGCCATGCCCG
AAGGCTACGTCCAGGAGCGCACCATCTTCTTCAAGGACGACGGCAACTACAAGACCCGCGCCGAGGTGAA
GTTCGAGGGCGACACCCTGGTGAACCGCATCGAGCTGAAGGGCATCGACTTCAAGGAGGACGGCAACATC
CTGGGGCACAAGCTGGAGTACAACTACAACAGCCACAACGTCTATATCATGGCCGACAAGCAGAAGAACG
GCATCAAGGTGAACTTCAAGATCCGCCACAACATCGAGGACGGCAGCGTGCAGCTCGCCGACCACTACCA
GCAGAACACCCCCATCGGCGACGGCCCCGTGCTGCTGCCCGACAACCACTACCTGAGCACCCAGTCCGCC
CTGAGCAAAGACCCCAACGAGAAGCGCGATCACATGGTCCTGCTGGAGTTCGTGACCGCCGCCGGGATCA
CTCACGGCATGGACGAGCTGTACAAGTCCGGACTCAGATCCACCATGGCTGCAAATAAGCCCAAGGGTCA
GAATTCTTTGGCTTTACACAAAGTCATCATGGTGGGCAGTTGTGGCGTGGGCAAGTCAGCTCTGACTCTA
CAGTTCATGTACGATGAGTTTGTGGAGGACTATGAGCCTACCAAAGCAGACAGCTATCGGAAGAAGGTAG
TGCTAGATGGGGAGGAAGTCCAGATCGATATCTTAGATACAGCTGGGCAGGAGGACTACGCTGCAATTAG
AGACAACTACTTCCGAAGTGGGGAGGGGTTCCTCTGTGTTTTCTCTATTACAGAAATGGAATCCTTTGCA
GCTACAGCTGACTTCAGGGAGCAGATTTTAAGAGTAAAAGAAGATGAGAATGTTCCATTTCTACTGGTTG
GTAACAAATCAGATTTAGAAGATAAAAGACAGGTTTCTGTAGAAGAGGCAAAAAACAGAGCTGAGCAGTG
GAATGTTAACTACGTGGAAACATCTGCTAAAACACGAGCTAATGTTGACAAGGTATTTTTTGATTTAATG
AGAGAAATTCGAGCGAGAAAGATGGAAGACAGCAAAGAAAAGAATGGAAAAAAGAAGAGGAAAAGTTTAG
CCAAGAGAATCAGAGAAAGATGCTGCATTTTATAAACCCGCTGATCAGCCTCGACTGTGCCTTCTAGTTG
CCAGCCATCTGTTGTTTGCCCCTCCCCCGTGCCTTCCTTGACCCTGGAAGGTGCCACTCCCACTGTCCTT
TCCTAATAAAATGAGGAAATTGCATCGCATTGTCTGAGTAGGTGTCATTCTATTCTGGGGGGTGGGGTGG
GGCAGGACAGCAAGGGGGAGGATTGGGAAGACAATAGCAGGCATGCTGGGGATGCGGTGGGCTCTATGGC
TTCTGAGGCGGAAAGAACCAGCTGGGGCTCTAGGGGGTATCCCC
[124 nt withheld, positions 2565-2688]
C
[91 nt withheld, positions 2690-2780]
A
[49 nt withheld, positions 2782-2830]
CCTTTGACGTTGGAGTCCACGTTCTTT
[37 nt withheld, positions 2858-2894]
ACCCTATCTCGGTCTATTCTTTTGATTTATAAGGGATTTTGCCGATTTCGGCCTATTGGTTAAAAAATGA
GCTGATTTAACAAAAATTTAACGCGAATTAATTCTGTGGAATGTGTGTCAGTTAGGGTGTGGAAAGTCCC
CAGGCTCCCCAGCAGGCAGAAGTATGCAAAGCATGCATCTCAATTAGTCAGCAACCAGGTGTGGAAAGTC
CCCAGGCTCCCCAGCAGGCAGAAGTATGCAAAGCATGCATCTCAATTAGTCAGCAACCATAGTCCCGCCC
CTAACTCCGCCCATCCCGCCCCTAACTCCGCCCAGTTCCGCCCATTCTCCGCCCCATGGCTGACTAATTT
TTTTTATTTATGCAGAGGCCGAGGCCGCCTCTGCCTCTGAGCTATTCCAGAAGTAGTGAGGAGGCTTTTT
TGGAGGCCTAGGCTTTTGCAAAAAGCTCCCGGGAGCTTGTATATCCATTTTCGGATCTGATCAAGAGACA
GGATGAGGATCGTTTCGCATGATTGAACAAGATGGATTGCACGCAGGTTCTCCGGCCGCTTGGGTGGAGA
GGCTATTCGGCTATGACTGGGCACAACAGACAATCGGCTGCTCTGATGCCGCCGTGTTCCGGCTGTCAGC
GCAGGGGCGCCCGGTTCTTTTTGTCAAGACCGACCTGTCCGGTGCCCTGAATGAACTGCAGGACGAGGCA
GCGCGGCTATCGTGGCTGGCCACGACGGGCGTTCCTTGCGCAGCTGTGCTCGACGTTGTCACTGAAGCGG
GAAGGGACTGGCTGCTATTGGGCGAAGTGCCGGGGCAGGATCTCCTGTCATCTCACCTTGCTCCTGCCGA
GAAAGTATCCATCATGGCTGATGCAATGCGGCGGCTGCATACGCTTGATCCGGCTACCTGCCCATTCGAC
CACCAAGCGAAACATCGCATCGAGCGAGCACGTACTCGGATGGAAGCCGGTCTTGTCGATCAGGATGATC
TGGACGAAGAGCATCAGGGGCTCGCGCCAGCCGAACTGTTCGCCAGGCTCAAGGCGCGCATGCCCGACGG
CGAGGATCTCGTCGTGACCCATGGCGATGCCTGCTTGCCGAATATCATGGTGGAAAATGGCCGCTTTTCT
GGATTCATCGACTGTGGCCGGCTGGGTGTGGCGGACCGCTATCAGGACATAGCGTTGGCTACCCGTGATA
TTGCTGAAGAGCTTGGCGGCGAATGGGCTGACCGCTTCCTCGTGCTTTACGGTATCGCCGCTCCCGATTC
GCAGCGCATCGCCTTCTATCGCCTTCTTGACGAGTTCTTCTGAGCGGGACTCTGGGGTTCGAAATGACCG
ACCAAGCGACGCCCAACCTGCCATCACGAGATTTCGATTCCACCGCCGCCTTCTATGAAAGGTTGGGCTT
CGGAATCGTTTTCCGGGACGCCGGCTGGATGATCCTCCAGCGCGGGGATCTCATGCTGGAGTTCTTCGCC
CACCCCAACTTGTTTATTGCAGCTTATAATGGTTACAAATAAAGCAATAGCATCACAAATTTCACAAATA
AAGCATTTTTTTCACTGCATTCTAGTTGTGGTTTGTCCAAACTCATCAATGTATCTTATCATGTCTGTAT
ACCGTCGACCTCTAGCTAGAGCTTGGCGTAATCATGGTCATAGCTGTTTCCTGTGTGAAATTGTTATCCG
CTCACAATTCCACACAACATACGAGCCGGAAGCATAAAGTGTAAAGCCTGGGGTGCCTAATGAGTGAGCT
AACTCACATTAATTGCGTTGCGCTCACTGCCCGCTTTCCAGTCGGGAAACCTGTCGTGCCAGCTGCATTA
ATGAATCGGCCAACGCGCGGGGAGAGGCGGTTTGCGTATTGGGCGCTCTTCCGCTTCCTCGCTCACTGAC
TCGCTGCGCTCGGTCGTTCGGCTGCGGCGAGCGGTATCAGCTCACTCAAAGGCGGTAATACGGTTATCCA
CAGAATCAGGGGATAACGCAGGAAAGAACATGTGAGCAAAAGGCCAGCAAAAGGCCAGGAACCGTAAAAA
GGCCGCGTTGCTGGCGTTTTTCCATAGGCTCCGCCCCCCTGACGAGCATCACAAAAATCGACGCTCAAGT
CAGAGGTGGCGAAACCCGACAGGACTATAAAGATACCAGGCGTTTCCCCCTGGAAGCTCCCTCGTGCGCT
CTCCTGTTCCGACCCTGCCGCTTACCGGATACCTGTCCGCCTTTCTCCCTTCGGGAAGCGTGGCGCTTTC
TCATAGCTCACGCTGTAGGTATCTCAGTTCGGTGTAGGTCGTTCGCTCCAAGCTGGGCTGTGTGCACGAA
CCCCCCGTTCAGCCCGACCGCTGCGCCTTATCCGGTAACTATCGTCTTGAGTCCAACCCGGTAAGACACG
ACTTATCGCCACTGGCAGCAGCCACTGGTAACAGGATTAGCAGAGCGAGGTATGTAGGCGGTGCTACAGA
GTTCTTGAAGTGGTGGCCTAACTACGGCTACACTAGAAGAACAGTATTTGGTATCTGCGCTCTGCTGAAG
CCAGTTACCTTCGGAAAAAGAGTTGGTAGCTCTTGATCCGGCAAACAAACCACCGCTGGTAGCGGTGGTT
TTTTTGTTTGCAAGCAGCAGATTACGCGCAGAAAAAAAGGATCTCAAGAAGATCCTTTGATCTTTTCTAC
GGGGTCTGACGCTCAGTGGAACGAAAACTCACGTTAAGGGATTTTGGTCATGAGATTATCAAAAAGGATC
TTCACCTAGATCCTTTTAAATTAAAAATGAAGTTTTAAATCAATCTAAAGTATATATGAGTAAACTTGGT
CTGACAGTTACCAATGCTTAATCAGTGAGGCACCTATCTCAGCGATCTGTCTATTTCGTTCATCCATAGT
TGCCTGACTCCCCGTCGTGTAGATAACTACGATACGGGAGGGCTTACCATCTGGCCCCAGTGCTGCAATG
ATACCGCGAGACCCACGCTCACCGGCTCCAGATTTATCAGCAATAAACCAGCCAGCCGGAAGGGCCGAGC
GCAGAAGTGGTCCTGCAACTTTATCCGCCTCCATCCAGTCTATTAATTGTTGCCGGGAAGCTAGAGTAAG
TAGTTCGCCAGTTAATAGTTTGCGCAACGTTGTTGCCATTGCTACAGGCATCGTGGTGTCACGCTCGTCG
TTTGGTATGGCTTCATTCAGCTCCGGTTCCCAACGATCAAGGCGAGTTACATGATCCCCCATGTTGTGCA
AAAAAGCGGTTAGCTCCTTCGGTCCTCCGATCGTTGTCAGAAGTAAGTTGGCCGCAGTGTTATCACTCAT
GGTTATGGCAGCACTGCATAATTCTCTTACTGTCATGCCATCCGTAAGATGCTTTTCTGTGACTGGTGAG
TACTCAACCAAGTCATTCTGAGAATAGTGTATGCGGCGACCGAGTTGCTCTTGCCCGGCGTCAATACGGG
ATAATACCGCGCCACATAGCAGAACTTTAAAAGTGCTCATCATTGGAAAACGTTCTTCGGGGCGAAAACT
CTCAAGGATCTTACCGCTGTTGAGATCCAGTTCGATGTAACCCACTCGTGCACCCAACTGATCTTCAGCA
TCTTTTACTTTCACCAGCGTTTCTGGGTGAGCAAAAACAGGAAGGCAAAATGCCGCAAAAAAGGGAATAA
GGGCGACACGGAAATGTTGAATACTCATACTCTTCCTTTTTCAATATTATTGAAGCATTTATCAGGGTTA
TTGTCTCATGAGCGGATACATATTTGAATGTATTTAGAAAAATAAACAAATAGGGGTTCCGCGCACATTT
CCCCGAAAAGTGCCACCTGACGTC
